>Addgene plasmid #18976 | p2xFlag CMV2 Lats1-N-mutant | addgene partial sequence | sequence record 24921 | CMV-F 5'-CGCAAATGGGCGGTAGGCGTG-3'
CGTGGGGNTTTAGCAGAGCTCGTTTGTGAACCGTCAGAATTGATCTACCATGGACTACAAAGACGATGAC
GACAAGCTTGCGGCCGCGAATTCAAGCTTAGCCACCATGGACTACAAAGACGATGACGATAAAGCAAGGC
TCGAATCGGTACCAATGAAGAGGAGTGAAAAGCCAGAAGGATATAGACAAATGAGGCCTAAGACCTTTCC
TGCCAGTAACTATACTGTCAGTAGCCGGCAAATGTTACAAGAAATTCGGGAATCCCTTAGGAATTTATCT
AAACCATCTGATGCTGCTAAGGCTGAGCATAACATGAGTAAAATGTCAACCGAAGATCCTCGACAAGTCA
GAAATCCACCCAAATTTGGGACGCATCATAAAGCCTTGCAGGAAATTCGAAACTCTCTGCTTCCATTTGC
AAATGAAACAAATTCTTCTCGGAGTACTTCAGAAGTTAATCCACAAATGCTTCAAGACTTGCAAGCTGCT
GGATTTGATGAGGATATGGTTATACAAGCTCTTCAGAAAACTAACAACAGAAGTATAGAAGCAGCAATTG
AATTCATTAGTAAAATGAGTTACCAAGATCCTCGACGAGAGCAGATGGCTGCAGCAGCTGCCAGACCTAT
TAATGCCAGCATGAAACCAGGGAATGTGCAGCAATCAGTTAACCGCAAACAGAGCTGGAAAGGTTCTAAA
GAATCCTTAGTTCCTCAGAGGCATGGCCCGCCACTAGGAGAAAGTGTGGCCTATCATTCTGAGAGTCCCA
CTCACAGACAGATGTAGGAAGACTTGTCTGGTCTGNNTTCAGCNTTGTTCAGCNCCCTAGCACGACGAGG
NGACCCCCCCCNCTCAGTAGGGN
