[The description below was written by a language model from this plasmid's Addgene catalogue record.]
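Description:
p2xFlag CMV2 Lats1-N-mutant is a mammalian expression plasmid built on the p2xFlag CMV2 backbone (about 4.7 kb without insert). It is maintained in E. coli as a high-copy plasmid under ampicillin selection. The record does not list a mammalian selection marker, the origin of replication or the polyadenylation signal, and no feature table is provided. The backbone name and the use of a CMV sequencing primer indicate that expression is driven by the cytomegalovirus immediate-early promoter, a strong constitutive promoter commonly used for transient expression in cultured mammalian cells.

The insert is a mutant form of human LATS1 (large tumor suppressor kinase 1, also called WARTS), a serine/threonine kinase of the Hippo pathway. It was cloned between KpnI and XbaI sites, in frame with a tandem 2xFlag epitope supplied by the backbone at the N-terminus. The "N-mutant" is described as truncated after amino acid 587, so the product should be an N-terminal fragment of LATS1. From general knowledge of LATS1, such a fragment would lack the C-terminal kinase domain. The recorded insert size of 3393 bp corresponds roughly to the full-length coding sequence rather than to a 587-residue fragment. The record does not explain this mismatch, and it is unclear whether the truncation arises from a deletion or from a premature stop codon.

The Flag tag allows detection by immunoblotting and recovery by immunoprecipitation with anti-Flag antibodies. The associated publication concerns regulation of the apoptotic function of YAP by the Mst2 and Lats kinases. The construct therefore fits domain-mapping and interaction studies that compare truncated and full-length LATS1.
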