Addgene plasmid #18976: p2xFlag CMV2 Lats1-N-mutant
Depositing lab: Marius Sudol. Depositing organization: Geisinger Health Center. Publication: Mst2 and Lats kinases regulate apoptotic function of Yes kinase-associated protein (YAP). Oka T, Mazack V, Sudol M. J Biol Chem. 2008 Oct 10;283(41):27534-27546. doi: 10.1074/jbc.M804380200. Epub 2008 Jul 17. PubMed 18640976.
Backbone
  Vector backbone: p2xFlag CMV2
  Backbone size w/o insert (bp): 4700
  Vector type: Mammalian Expression
Growth in bacteria
  Bacterial resistance: Ampicillin, 100 μg/mL
  Growth temperature: 37°C
  Growth strain: DH5alpha
  Copy number: High Copy
Gene/Insert
  Gene/Insert name: Large tumor suppressor kinase 1, N mutant (alt name: Lats1, N-mutant)
  Species: H. sapiens (human)
  Insert size (bp): 3393
  Mutation: N-mutant : truncated after aa 587
  GenBank ID: NM_004690
  Entrez Gene: LATS1 (a.k.a. WARTS, wts)
  Tag / fusion protein: 2xFlag (N terminal on backbone)
  Cloning method: Restriction Enzyme; 5′ cloning site KpnI (unknown if destroyed); 3′ cloning site XbaI (unknown if destroyed)
  Sequencing primers: 5′ CMV
Terms and licenses: Academic/Nonprofit Terms; Industry Terms: Not Available to Industry
How to cite: p2xFlag CMV2 Lats1-N-mutant was a gift from Marius Sudol (Addgene plasmid # 18976 ; http://n2t.net/addgene:18976 ; RRID:Addgene_18976)
